Addgene plasmid #111027: pALOD4 non-binding mutant
Purpose: Expresses non-binding mutant version of p-ALOD4, has six inactivating mutations (G501A, T502A, T503A, L504A, Y505A, and P506A)
Depositing lab: Arun Radhakrishnan. Depositing organization: University of Texas Southwestern Medical Center. Publication: Switch-like responses of two cholesterol sensors do not require protein oligomerization in membranes. Gay A, Rye D, Radhakrishnan A. Biophys J. 2015 Mar 24;108(6):1459-69. doi: 10.1016/j.bpj.2015.02.008. PubMed 25809258.
Backbone
  Vector backbone: pRSET-B
  Backbone manufacturer: Invitrogen
  Backbone size w/o insert (bp): 2887
  Modifications to backbone: None
  Vector type: Bacterial Expression
Growth in bacteria
  Bacterial resistance: Ampicillin, 100 μg/mL
  Growth temperature: 37°C
  Growth strain: DH5alpha
  Growth instructions: BL21 (DE3) pLysS E. coli-competent cells used for protein production. Growth at 37°C until O.D. of 0.6 - 0.8. Then, expression induced with 1 mM IPTG at 18°C for 16 h
  Copy number: Unknown
Gene/Insert
  Gene/Insert name: Domain 4 of Anthrolysin O (alt name: ALOD4)
  Species: Bacillus Anthracis
  Insert size (bp): 429
  Mutation: Mutations: S404C, C472A, G501A, T502A, T503A, L504A, Y505A, P506A
  GenBank ID: AAT_32463.1
  Promoter: T7
  Tag / fusion protein: His6 tag (N terminal on insert)
  Cloning method: Restriction Enzyme; 5′ cloning site BamH1 (unknown if destroyed); 3′ cloning site EcoR1 (unknown if destroyed)
  Sequencing primers: 5′ TAA TAC GAC TCA CTA TAG GG; 3′ GCT AGT TAT TGC TCA GCG G
Resource information
  A portion of this plasmid was derived from a plasmid made by: Genscript, Inc.
Terms and licenses: Academic/Nonprofit Terms; Industry Terms: Not Available to Industry
How to cite: pALOD4 non-binding mutant was a gift from Arun Radhakrishnan (Addgene plasmid # 111027 ; http://n2t.net/addgene:111027 ; RRID:Addgene_111027)
