[The description below was written by a language model from this plasmid's Addgene catalogue record and pLannotate feature annotations shown in this document.]
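Description:
pALOD4 non-binding mutant is a bacterial expression plasmid built on the Invitrogen pRSET-B backbone for producing a recombinant, cholesterol-binding-deficient form of domain 4 of anthrolysin O (ALOD4), the cholesterol-dependent cytolysin of Bacillus anthracis. The plasmid is maintained in E. coli through a high-copy ColE1/pUC-type origin and selected with ampicillin via the β-lactamase gene and its own promoter. An f1 origin is also present, allowing single-stranded DNA production. The sequenced record is 3,190 nt.

The 429 bp insert was cloned between BamHI and EcoRI sites and lies downstream of a T7 promoter and the phage T7 gene 10 ribosome binding site, with a T7 terminator following the coding region. Expression therefore depends on a host that supplies T7 RNA polymerase, and the record notes a BL21(DE3) pLysS strain with IPTG induction for protein production. The N-terminal leader contributed by the vector includes a His6 tag for affinity purification, the T7 gene 10 leader peptide and the Xpress epitope with its enterokinase cleavage site. The annotation software labels the insert as a fragment of a related cytolysin from another species, which reflects homology within this toxin family rather than the catalogued source. Short annotated fragments of lacZα, lacI and a solubility tag appear to be backbone remnants or partial matches.

The insert carries S404C and C472A, plus six alanine substitutions (G501A, T502A, T503A, L504A, Y505A, P506A) described as inactivating. The annotated homologue attributes cholesterol recognition to a C-terminal Thr-Leu pair. The protein presumably serves as a negative control alongside the binding-competent pALOD4 cholesterol sensor in membrane cholesterol studies, though the record does not state this explicitly.
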