Features (pLannotate 1.2.2; 14 found; start..end, strand, type, name):
     20..38      +  promoter       T7 promoter: promoter for bacteriophage T7 RNA polymerase
     70..92      +  RBS            RBS: efficient ribosome binding site from bacteriophage T7 gene 10 (Olins and Rangwala, 1989)
    112..132     +  CDS            capTEV™ (fragment): composite tag for in vivo biotinylation, TEV protease cleavage, and 6xHis tagging
    133..165     +  CDS            T7 tag (gene 10 leader): leader peptide from bacteriophage T7 gene 10 promotes efficient translation in E. coli
    169..192     +  CDS            Xpress™ tag: Xpress™ epitope tag, including an enterokinase recognition and cleavage site
    205..525     +  CDS            alv (fragment): TACY_PAEAL - Experimental evidence at protein level: Swiss-Prot protein existence level 1. A cholesterol-dependent toxin that causes cytolysis by forming pores in cholesterol containing host membranes (PubMed:6411708). After binding to target membranes, the protein undergoes a major conformation change, leading to its insertion in the host membrane and formation of an oligomeric pore complex. Cholesterol is required for binding to host cell membranes, membrane insertion and pore formation; cholesterol binding is mediated by a Thr-Leu pair in the C-terminus. Can be reversibly inactivated by oxi
    548..597     +  CDS            SET1 (fragment): solubility-enhancement tag derived from T7 phage gene 10B
    605..652     +  terminator     T7 terminator: transcription terminator for bacteriophage T7 RNA polymerase
    678..744     +  CDS            lacZα (fragment): LacZα fragment of β-galactosidase; lacZ fragment
    749..1177    +  rep_origin     f1 ori (sequence partly withheld): f1 bacteriophage origin of replication; arrow indicates direction of (+) strand synthesis
   1230..1334    +  promoter       AmpR promoter: bla
   1335..2195    +  CDS            AmpR: β-lactamase; bla; confers resistance to ampicillin, carbenicillin, and related antibiotics
   2366..2954    +  rep_origin     ori: high-copy-number ColE1/pMB1/pBR322/pUC origin of replication
   3137..3190    +  CDS            lacI (fragment): lac repressor; lacI; The lac repressor binds to the lac operator to inhibit transcription in E. coli. This inhibition can be relieved by adding lactose or isopropyl-β-D-thiogalactopyranoside (IPTG).
>Addgene plasmid #111027 | pALOD4 non-binding mutant | addgene full sequence | sequence record 214042 | Addgene NGS Result
GATCTCGATCCCGCGAAATTAATACGACTCACTATAGGGAGACCACAACGGTTTCCCTCTAGAAATAATT
TTGTTTAACTTTAAGAAGGAGATATACATATGCGGGGTTCTCATCATCATCATCATCATGGTATGGCTAG
CATGACTGGTGGACAGCAAATGGGTCGGGATCTGTACGACGATGACGATAAGGATCCGTGCGCTAAAATG
ACCCTGGATCACTATGGCGCATACGTCGCTCAGTTTGATGTTAGTTGGGACGAATTTACCTTCGATCAAA
ACGGCAAGGAAGTTCTGACCCATAAAACGTGGGAAGGCAGTGGTAAAGATAAGACCGCGCACTATTCCAC
GGTTATCCCGCTGCCGCCGAACTCAAAAAATATTAAGATCGTCGCACGTGAAGCGACCGGTCTGGCATGG
GAATGGTGGCGTACGATTATCAACGAACAGAATGTGCCGCTGACCAATGAAATCAAGGTCTCTATTGGCG
CCGCCGCGGCGGCTGCGACGGCAACCATCTCACACTAAGAATTCGAAGCTTGATCCGGCTGCTAACAAAG
CCCGAAAGGAAGCTGAGTTGGCTGCTGCCACCGCTGAGCAATAACTAGCATAACCCCTTGGGGCCTCTAA
ACGGGTCTTGAGGGGTTTTTTGCTGAAAGGAGGAACTATATCCGGATCTGGCGTAATAGCGAAGAGGCCC
GCACCGATCGCCCTTCCCAACAGTTGCGCAGCCTGAATGGCGAATGGG
[124 nt withheld, positions 749-872]
C
[91 nt withheld, positions 874-964]
A
[49 nt withheld, positions 966-1014]
CCTTTGACGTTGGAGTCCACGTTCTTT
[37 nt withheld, positions 1042-1078]
ACCCTATCTCGGTCTATTCTTTTGATTTATAAGGGATTTTGCCGATTTCGGCCTATTGGTTAAAAAATGA
GCTGATTTAACAAAAATTTAACGCGAATTTTAACAAAATATTAACGCTTACAATTTAGGTGGCACTTTTC
GGGGAAATGTGCGCGGAACCCCTATTTGTTTATTTTTCTAAATACATTCAAATATGTATCCGCTCATGAG
ACAATAACCCTGATAAATGCTTCAATAATATTGAAAAAGGAAGAGTATGAGTATTCAACATTTCCGTGTC
GCCCTTATTCCCTTTTTTGCGGCATTTTGCCTTCCTGTTTTTGCTCACCCAGAAACGCTGGTGAAAGTAA
AAGATGCTGAAGATCAGTTGGGTGCACGAGTGGGTTACATCGAACTGGATCTCAACAGCGGTAAGATCCT
TGAGAGTTTTCGCCCCGAAGAACGTTTTCCAATGATGAGCACTTTTAAAGTTCTGCTATGTGGCGCGGTA
TTATCCCGTATTGACGCCGGGCAAGAGCAACTCGGTCGCCGCATACACTATTCTCAGAATGACTTGGTTG
AGTACTCACCAGTCACAGAAAAGCATCTTACGGATGGCATGACAGTAAGAGAATTATGCAGTGCTGCCAT
AACCATGAGTGATAACACTGCGGCCAACTTACTTCTGACAACGATCGGAGGACCGAAGGAGCTAACCGCT
TTTTTGCACAACATGGGGGATCATGTAACTCGCCTTGATCGTTGGGAACCGGAGCTGAATGAAGCCATAC
CAAACGACGAGCGTGACACCACGATGCCTGTAGCAATGGCAACAACGTTGCGCAAACTATTAACTGGCGA
ACTACTTACTCTAGCTTCCCGGCAACAATTAATAGACTGGATGGAGGCGGATAAAGTTGCAGGACCACTT
CTGCGCTCGGCCCTTCCGGCTGGCTGGTTTATTGCTGATAAATCTGGAGCCGGTGAGCGTGGGTCTCGCG
GTATCATTGCAGCACTGGGGCCAGATGGTAAGCCCTCCCGTATCGTAGTTATCTACACGACGGGGAGTCA
GGCAACTATGGATGAACGAAATAGACAGATCGCTGAGATAGGTGCCTCACTGATTAAGCATTGGTAACTG
TCAGACCAAGTTTACTCATATATACTTTAGATTGATTTAAAACTTCATTTTTAATTTAAAAGGATCTAGG
TGAAGATCCTTTTTGATAATCTCATGACCAAAATCCCTTAACGTGAGTTTTCGTTCCACTGAGCGTCAGA
CCCCGTAGAAAAGATCAAAGGATCTTCTTGAGATCCTTTTTTTCTGCGCGTAATCTGCTGCTTGCAAACA
AAAAAACCACCGCTACCAGCGGTGGTTTGTTTGCCGGATCAAGAGCTACCAACTCTTTTTCCGAAGGTAA
CTGGCTTCAGCAGAGCGCAGATACCAAATACTGTTCTTCTAGTGTAGCCGTAGTTAGGCCACCACTTCAA
GAACTCTGTAGCACCGCCTACATACCTCGCTCTGCTAATCCTGTTACCAGTGGCTGCTGCCAGTGGCGAT
AAGTCGTGTCTTACCGGGTTGGACTCAAGACGATAGTTACCGGATAAGGCGCAGCGGTCGGGCTGAACGG
GGGGTTCGTGCACACAGCCCAGCTTGGAGCGAACGACCTACACCGAACTGAGATACCTACAGCGTGAGCT
ATGAGAAAGCGCCACGCTTCCCGAAGGGAGAAAGGCGGACAGGTATCCGGTAAGCGGCAGGGTCGGAACA
GGAGAGCGCACGAGGGAGCTTCCAGGGGGAAACGCCTGGTATCTTTATAGTCCTGTCGGGTTTCGCCACC
TCTGACTTGAGCGTCGATTTTTGTGATGCTCGTCAGGGGGGCGGAGCCTATGGAAAAACGCCAGCAACGC
GGCCTTTTTACGGTTCCTGGCCTTTTGCTGGCCTTTTGCTCACATGTTCTTTCCTGCGTTATCCCCTGAT
TCTGTGGATAACCGTATTACCGCCTTTGAGTGAGCTGATACCGCTCGCCGCAGCCGAACGACCGAGCGCA
GCGAGTCAGTGAGCGAGGAAGCGGAAGAGCGCCCAATACGCAAACCGCCTCTCCCCGCGCGTTGGCCGAT
TCATTAATGCAG
