>Addgene plasmid #111027 | pALOD4 non-binding mutant | depositor partial sequence | sequence record 209188 | T7 forward primer was used to sequence entire coding region of ALOD4 (aa 404-512) along with flanking regions (pRSETb vector)
TAAGAAGGAGATATACATATGCGGGGTTCTCATCATCATCATCATCATGGTATGGCTAGCATGACTGGTG
GACAGCAAATGGGTCGGGATCTGTACGACGATGACGATAAGGATCCGTGCGCTAAAATGACCCTGGATCA
CTATGGCGCATACGTCGCTCAGTTTGATGTTAGTTGGGACGAATTTACCTTCGATCAAAACGGCAAGGAA
GTTCTGACCCATAAAACGTGGGAAGGCAGTGGTAAAGATAAGACCGCGCACTATTCCACGGTTATCCCGC
TGCCGCCGAACTCAAAAAATATTAAGATCGTCGCACGTGAAGCGACCGGTCTGGCATGGGAATGGTGGCG
TACGATTATCAACGAACAGAATGTGCCGCTGACCAATGAAATCAAGGTCTCTATTGGCGCCGCCGCGGCG
GCTGCGACGGCAACCATCTCACACTAAGAATTCGAAGCTTGATCCGGCTGCTAACAAAGCCCGAAAGGAA
GCTGAGTTGGCTGCTGCCACCGCTGAGCAATAACTAGCATAACCCCTTGGGGCCTCTAAACGGGTCTTGA
GGGGTTTTTTGCTGAAAGGAGGAACTATATCCGGATCTGGCGTAATAGCGAAGAGGCCCGCACCGATCGC
CCTTCCCAACAGTTGCGCAGCCTGAATGGCGAATGGG
[124 nt withheld, positions 668-791]
CGCCGGCTTTCCCCGTCAAGCTCTAATC
[54 nt withheld, positions 820-873]
CTTGATTANGGTGATGGTCACGTAGTGGGCCATCGCCCTGATAGACGGNTTTCGCCCTTTGACGTTGGAG
TCCACGTTCTTTAATAGTGGACT
